Addgene plasmid #91508: pHH0103_CD2AP-3/3
Purpose: Protein expression and purification of human SH3 domain construct CD2AP-3/3
Depositing lab: Sachdev Sidhu. Depositing organization: University of Toronto. Publication: Comprehensive Analysis of the Human SH3 Domain Family Reveals a Wide Variety of Non-canonical Specificities. Teyra J, Huang H, Jain S, Guan X, Dong A, Liu Y, Tempel W, Min J, Tong Y, Kim PM, Bader GD, Sidhu SS. Structure. 2017 Oct 3;25(10):1598-1610.e3. doi: 10.1016/j.str.2017.07.017. Epub 2017 Sep 7. PubMed 28890361.
Backbone
  Vector backbone: pHH0103
  Vector type: Bacterial Expression
Growth in bacteria
  Bacterial resistance: Ampicillin, 100 μg/mL
  Growth temperature: 37°C
  Growth strain: DH5alpha
  Copy number: Low Copy
Gene/Insert
  Gene/Insert name: CD2AP-3/3
  Species: H. sapiens (human)
  Insert size (bp): 227
  Entrez Gene: CD2AP (a.k.a. CMS)
  Cloning method: Restriction Enzyme; 5′ cloning site Sfi1 (unknown if destroyed); 3′ cloning site Not1 (unknown if destroyed)
Terms and licenses: Academic/Nonprofit Terms; Industry Terms: Not Available to Industry
How to cite: pHH0103_CD2AP-3/3 was a gift from Sachdev Sidhu (Addgene plasmid # 91508 ; http://n2t.net/addgene:91508 ; RRID:Addgene_91508)
