[The description below was written by a language model from this plasmid's Addgene catalogue record and pLannotate feature annotations shown in this document.]
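Description:
pHH0103_CD2AP-3/3 is a bacterial expression plasmid of about 6.9 kb, built on the pHH0103 backbone, for producing and purifying the third of three SH3 domains of human CD2AP (also known as CMS), an adaptor protein linking membrane proteins to the actin cytoskeleton. It replicates in E. coli from a ColE1/pMB1-type origin flanked by a pBR322 bom region and is selected with ampicillin through the TEM beta-lactamase gene and its own promoter. The catalogue lists it as low copy. The rop gene appears only as two fragments interrupted by an f1 phage origin, so it is unlikely to be intact.

The expression cassette is driven by the tac promoter with a downstream lac operator, and the plasmid carries its own lacI gene under the up-mutated lacIq promoter. This keeps transcription tightly repressed until it is induced with IPTG. The annotated coding features run in order: a 6xHis tag, Schistosoma japonicum glutathione S-transferase, and then the CD2AP fragment, which was cloned between SfiI and NotI sites. The catalogue gives the insert as 227 bp, of which 180 bp is annotated as CD2AP coding sequence. The expected product is therefore an N-terminally His- and GST-tagged SH3 domain that can be purified on either nickel or glutathione resin.

Downstream of the insert lie an fd terminator and fragments of M13 gene III, along with remnants of the tetracycline resistance gene and promoter. These, together with the f1 origin, suggest descent from a phagemid display vector, but the record does not state whether they have any function here. The construct belongs to a set made for a family-wide analysis of human SH3 domain binding specificities.
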