Features (pLannotate 1.2.2; 21 found; start..end, strand, type, name):
     53..130     +  promoter       lacIq promoter: lacI (mutant); In the lacIq allele, a single base change in the promoter boosts expression of the lacI gene about 10-fold.
    131..1213    +  CDS            lacI: lac repressor; lacI; The lac repressor binds to the lac operator to inhibit transcription in E. coli. This inhibition can be relieved by adding lactose or isopropyl-β-D-thiogalactopyranoside (IPTG).
   1226..1247    +  protein_bind   CAP binding site: CAP binding activates transcription in the presence of cAMP. E. coli catabolite activator protein
   1266..1283    +  promoter       tet promoter (fragment): E. coli promoter for tetracycline efflux protein gene
   1456..1484    +  promoter       tac promoter: strong E. coli promoter; hybrid between the trp and lac UV5 promoters
   1492..1508    +  protein_bind   lac operator: The lac repressor binds to the lac operator to inhibit transcription in E. coli. This inhibition can be relieved by adding lactose or isopropyl-β-D-thiogalactopyranoside (IPTG). lac repressor encoded by lacI
   1593..1610    +  CDS            6xHis: 6xHis affinity tag
   1626..2279    +  CDS            GST26_SCHJA: Experimental evidence at protein level: Swiss-Prot protein existence level 1. GST isoenzymes appear to play a central role in the parasite detoxification system. Other functions are also suspected including a role in increasing the solubility of haematin in the parasite gut. From Schistosoma japonicum (Blood fluke).
   2373..2552    +  CDS            CD2AP (fragment): CD2AP_HUMAN - Experimental evidence at protein level: Swiss-Prot protein existence level 1. Seems to act as an adapter protein between membrane proteins and the actin cytoskeleton (PubMed:10339567). In collaboration with CBLC, modulates the rate of RET turnover and may act as regulatory checkpoint that limits the potency of GDNF on neuronal survival. Controls CBLC function, converting it from an inhibitor to a promoter of RET degradation (By similarity). May play a role in receptor clustering and cytoskeletal polarity in the junction between T-cell and antigen-presenting cell (By similarity).
   2568..2615    +  terminator     fd terminator (sequence withheld): central terminator from bacteriophage fd (Otsuka and Kunisawa, 1982)
   2620..2832    +  CDS            M13 gene III (fragment) (sequence partly withheld): pIII; III; minor coat protein
   2847..3317    +  CDS            M13 gene III (fragment) (sequence partly withheld): pIII; III; minor coat protein
   3339..3409    +  CDS            TcR (fragment): tetracycline efflux protein; tet; confers resistance to tetracycline
   3651..4031    -  CDS            YPB1_ECOLX: Protein predicted: Swiss-Prot protein existence level 4. From Escherichia coli.
   4048..4199    +  CDS            rop (fragment): Rop protein, which maintains plasmids at low copy number; rop
   4235..4663    -  rep_origin     f1 ori (sequence partly withheld): f1 bacteriophage origin of replication; arrow indicates direction of (+) strand synthesis
   4672..4711    +  CDS            rop (fragment): Rop protein, which maintains plasmids at low copy number; rop
   4813..4953    +  misc_feature   bom: basis of mobility region from pBR322
   5139..5726    -  rep_origin     ori: high-copy-number ColE1/pMB1/pBR322/pUC origin of replication
   5900..6757    -  CDS            bla: BLAT_ECOLX - Experimental evidence at protein level: Swiss-Prot protein existence level 1. TEM-type are the most prevalent beta-lactamases in enterobacteria; they hydrolyze the beta-lactam bond in susceptible beta-lactam antibiotics, thus conferring resistance to penicillins and cephalosporins. TEM-3 and TEM-4 are capable of hydrolyzing cefotaxime and ceftazidime. TEM-5 is capable of hydrolyzing ceftazidime. TEM-6 is capable of hydrolyzing ceftazidime and aztreonam. TEM-8/CAZ-2, TEM- 16/CAZ-7 and TEM-24/CAZ-6 are markedly active against ceftazidime. IRT- 4 shows resistance to beta-lactamase in
   6758..6862    -  promoter       AmpR promoter: bla
>Addgene plasmid #91508 | pHH0103_CD2AP-3/3 | addgene full sequence | sequence record 192407 | Addgene NGS Result
TAACCTATAAAAATAGGCGTATCACGAGGCCCTTTCGTCTTCAAGAATTCCCGACACCATCGAATGGTGC
AAAACCTTTCGCGGTATGGCATGATAGCGCCCGGAAGAGAGTCAATTCAGGGTGGTGAATGTGAAACCAG
TAACGTTATACGATGTCGCAGAGTATGCCGGTGTCTCTTATCAGACCGTTTCCCGCGTGGTGAACCAGGC
CAGCCACGTTTCTGCGAAAACGCGGGAAAAAGTGGAAGCGGCGATGGCGGAGCTGAATTACATTCCCAAC
CGCGTGGCACAACAACTGGCGGGCAAACAGTCGTTGCTGATTGGCGTTGCCACCTCCAGTCTGGCCCTGC
ACGCGCCGTCGCAAATTGTCGCGGCGATTAAATCTCGCGCCGATCAACTGGGTGCCAGCGTGGTGGTGTC
GATGGTAGAACGAAGCGGCGTCGAAGCCTGTAAAGCGGCGGTGCACAATCTTCTCGCGCAACGCGTCAGT
GGGCTGATCATTAACTATCCGCTGGATGACCAGGATGCCATTGCTGTGGAAGCTGCCTGCACTAATGTTC
CGGCGTTATTTCTTGATGTCTCTGACCAGACACCCATCAACAGTATTATTTTCTCCCATGAAGACGGTAC
GCGACTGGGCGTGGAGCATCTGGTCGCATTGGGTCACCAGCAAATCGCGCTGTTAGCGGGCCCATTAAGT
TCTGTCTCGGCGCGTCTGCGTCTGGCTGGCTGGCATAAATATCTCACTCGCAATCAAATTCAGCCGATAG
CGGAACGGGAAGGCGACTGGAGTGCCATGTCCGGTTTTCAACAAACCATGCAAATGCTGAATGAGGGCAT
CGTTCCCACTGCGATGCTGGTTGCCAACGATCAGATGGCGCTGGGCGCAATGCGCGCCATTACCGAGTCC
GGGCTGCGCGTTGGTGCGGATATCTCGGTAGTGGGATACGACGATACCGAAGACAGCTCATGTTATATCC
CGCCGTTAACCACCATCAAACAGGATTTTCGCCTGCTGGGGCAAACCAGCGTGGACCGCTTGCTGCAACT
CTCTCAGGGCCAGGCGGTGAAGGGCAATCAGCTGTTGCCCGTCTCACTGGTGAAAAGAAAAACCACCCTG
GCGCCCAATACGCAAACCGCCTCTCCCCGCGCGTTGGCCGATTCATTAATGCAGCTGGCACGACAGGTTT
CCCGACTGGAAAGCGGGCAGTGAGCGCAACGCAATTAATGTAAGTTAGCTCACTCATTAGGCACAATTCT
CATGTTTGACAGCTTATCATCGACTGCACGGTGCACCAATGCTTCTGGCGTCAGGCAGCCATCGGAAGCT
GTGGTATGGCTGTGCAGGTCGTAAATCACTGCATAATTCGTGTCGCTCAAGGCGCACTCCCGTTCTGGAT
AATGTTTTTTGCGCCGACATCATAACGGTTCTGGCAAATATTCTGAAATGAGCTGTTGACAATTAATCAT
CGGCTCGTATAATGTGTGGAATTGTGAGCGGATAACAATTTCACACAGGAAACAGCCAGTCCGTTTAGGT
GTTTTCACGAGCACTTCACCAACAAGGACCATAGATTATGAAAATCGAAGAACACCATCACCATCACCAT
TCCAGCGGTAAGCTTATGTCCCCTATACTAGGTTATTGGAAAATTAAGGGCCTTGTGCAACCCACTCGAC
TTCTTTTGGAATATCTTGAAGAAAAATATGAAGAGCATTTGTATGAGCGCGATGAAGGTGATAAATGGCG
AAACAAAAAGTTTGAATTGGGTTTGGAGTTTCCCAATCTTCCTTATTATATTGATGGTGATGTTAAATTA
ACACAGTCTATGGCCATCATACGTTATATAGCTGACAAGCACAACATGTTGGGTGGTTGTCCAAAAGAGC
GTGCAGAGATTTCAATGCTTGAAGGAGCGGTTTTGGATATTAGATACGGTGTTTCGAGAATTGCATATAG
TAAAGACTTTGAAACTCTCAAAGTTGATTTTCTTAGCAAGCTACCTGAAATGCTGAAAATGTTCGAAGAT
CGTTTATGTCATAAAACATATTTAAATGGTGATCATGTAACCCATCCTGACTTCATGTTGTATGACGCTC
TTGATGTTGTTTTATACATGGACCCAATGTGCCTGGATGCGTTCCCAAAATTAGTTTGTTTTAAAAAACG
TATTGAAGCTATCCCACAAATTGATAAGTACTTGAAATCCAGCAAGTATATAGCATGGCCTTTGCAGGGC
TGGCAAGCCACGTTTGGTGGTGGCGACCATCCTCCAAAATCGGATCTGGAAGTTCTGTTCCAGGGGCCCC
TGTCCAGCGGTCTGGTTCCGCGTGGTTCCGGTACCGCGGCCCAGCCGGCCATGGCCCAGGGCGCGCTGGA
ATACTGCCGTACCCTGTTTGCCTATGAAGGTACGAACGAAGATGAACTGACCTTCAAAGAAGGTGAAATC
ATTCATCTGATTTCCAAAGAAACCGGTGAAGCTGGTTGGTGGCGTGGTGAACTGAATGGTAAAGAAGGTG
TTTTTCCGGATAACTTTGCCGTCCAGATTAACGCGGCCGCATA
[142 nt withheld, positions 2564-2705]
C
[98 nt withheld, positions 2707-2804]
AGTTTGTACTGGTGACGAAACTCAGTGTCTAGCTAGAGTGGC
[149 nt withheld, positions 2847-2995]
T
[41 nt withheld, positions 2997-3037]
T
[62 nt withheld, positions 3039-3100]
A
[35 nt withheld, positions 3102-3136]
CCTCCCTCAATCGGTTGAATGTCGCCCTTTTGTCTTTGGCGCTGGTAAACCATATGAA
[86 nt withheld, positions 3195-3280]
T
[54 nt withheld, positions 3282-3335]
CTAGCGCCGCCCTATACCTTGTCTGCCTCCCCGCGTTGCGTCGCGGTGCATGGAGCCGGGCCACCTCGAC
CTGAATGGAAGCCGGCGGCACCTCGCTAACGGATTCACCACTCCAAGAATTGGAGCCAATCAATTCTTGC
GGAGAACTGTGAATGCGCAAACCAACCCTTGGCAGAACATATCCATCGCGTCCGCCATCTCCAGCAGCCG
CACGCGGCGCATCTCGGGCAGCGTTGGGTCCTGGCCACGGGTGCGCATGATCGTGCTCCTGTCGTTGAGG
ACCCGGCTAGGCTGGCGGGGTTGCCTTACTGGTTAGCAGAATGAATCACCGATACGCGAGCGAACGTGAA
GCGACTGCTGCTGCAAAACGTCTGCGACCTGAGCAACAACATGAATGGTCTTCGGTTTCCGTGTTTCGTA
AAGTCTGGAAACGCGGAAGTCAGCGCCCTGCACCATTATGTTCCGGATCTGCATCGCAGGATGCTGCTGG
CTACCCTGTGGAACACCTACATCTGTATTAACGAAGCGCTGGCATTGACCCTGAGTGATTTTTCTCTGGT
CCCGCCGCATCCATACCGCCAGTTGTTTACCCTCACAACGTTCCAGTAACCGGGCATGTTCATCATCAGT
AACCCGTATCGTGAGCATCCTCTCTCGTTTCATCGGTATCATTACCCCCATGAACAGAAATCCCCCTTAC
ACGGAGGCATCAGTGACCAAACAGGAAAAAACCGCCCTTAACATGGCCCGCTTTATCAGAAGCCAGACAT
TAACGCTTCTGGAGAAACTCAACGAGCTGGACGCGGATGAACAGGCAGACATCTGTGAATCGCTTCACGA
CCACGCTGATGAGCTTTACCGCAGGATCCGCGAAATTGTAAGCGTTAATATTTTGTTAAAATTCGCGTTA
AATTTTTGTTAAATCAGCTCATTTTTTAACCAATAGGCCGAAATCGGCAAAATCCCTTATAAATCAAAAG
AATAGACCGAGATAGGGT
[37 nt withheld, positions 4334-4370]
AAAGAACGTGGACTCCAACGTCAAAGG
[49 nt withheld, positions 4398-4446]
T
[91 nt withheld, positions 4448-4538]
G
[124 nt withheld, positions 4540-4663]
CGCGGATCCTGCCTCGCGCGTTTCGGTGATGACGGTGAAAACCTCTGACACATGCAGCTCCCGGAGACGG
TCACAGCTTGTCTGTAAGCGGATGCCGGGAGCAGACAAGCCCGTCAGGGCGCGTCAGCGGGTGTTGGCGG
GTGTCGGGGCGCAGCCATGACCCAGTCACGTAGCGATAGCGGAGTGTATACTGGCTTAACTATGCGGCAT
CAGAGCAGATTGTACTGAGAGTGCACCATATGCGGTGTGAAATACCGCACAGATGCGTAAGGAGAAAATA
CCGCATCAGGCGCTCTTCCGCTTCCTCGCTCACTGACTCGCTGCGCTCGGTCGTTCGGCTGCGGCGAGCG
GTATCAGCTCACTCAAAGGCGGTAATACGGTTATCCACAGAATCAGGGGATAACGCAGGAAAGAACATGT
GAGCAAAAGGCCAGCAAAAGGCCAGGAACCGTAAAAAGGCCGCGTTGCTGGCGTTTTTCCATAGGCTCCG
CCCCCCTGACGAGCATCACAAAAATCGACGCTCAAGTCAGAGGTGGCGAAACCCGACAGGACTATAAAGA
TACCAGGGTTTCCCCCTGGAAGCTCCCTCGTGCGCTCTCCTGTTCCGACCCTGCCGCTTACCGGATACCT
GTCCGCCTTTCTCCCTTCGGGAAGCGTGGCGCTTTCTCATAGCTCACGCTGTAGGTATCTCAGTTCGGTG
TAGGTCGTTCGCTCCAAGCTGGGCTGTGTGCACGAACCCCCCGTTCAGCCCGACCGCTGCGCCTTATCCG
GTAACTATCGTCTTGAGTCCAACCCGGTAAGACACGACTTATCGCCACTGGCAGCAGCCACTGGTAACAG
GATTAGCAGAGCGAGGTATGTAGGCGGTGCTACAGAGTTCTTGAAGTGGTGGCCTAACTACGGCTACACT
AGAAGGACAGTATTTGGTATCTGCGCTCTGCTGAAGCCAGTTACCTTCGGAAAAAGAGTTGGTAGCTCTT
GATCCGGCAAACAAACCACCGCTGGTAGCGGTGGTTTTTTTGTTTGCAAGCAGCAGATTACGCGCAGAAA
AAAAGGATCTCAAGAAGATCCTTTGATCTTTTCTACGGGGTCTGACGCTCAGTGGAACGAAAACTCACGT
TAAGGGATTTTGGTCATGAGATTATCAAAAAGGATCTTCACCTAGATCCTTTTAAATTAAAAATGAAGTT
TTAAATCAATCTAAAGTATATATGAGTAAACTTGGTCTGACAGTTACCAATGCTTAATCAGTGAGGCACC
TATCTCAGCGATCTGTCTATTTCGTTCATCCATAGTTGCCTGACTCCCCGTCGTGTAGATAACTACGATA
CGGGAGGGCTTACCATCTGGCCCCAGTGCTGCAATGATACCGCGAGACCCACGCTCACCGGCTCCAGATT
TATCAGCAATAAACCAGCCAGCCGGAAGGGCCGAGCGCAGAAGTGGTCCTGCAACTTTATCCGCCTCCAT
CCAGTCTATTAATTGTTGCCGGGAAGCTAGAGTAAGTAGTTCGCCAGTTAATAGTTTGCGCAACGTTGTT
GCCATTGCTGCAGGCATCGTGGTGTCACGCTCGTCGTTTGGTATGGCTTCATTCAGCTCCGGTTCCCAAC
GATCAAGGCGAGTTACATGATCCCCCATATTGTGCAAAAAAGCGGTTAGCTCCTTCGGTCCTCCGATCGT
TGTCAGAAGTAAGTTGGCCGCAGTGTTATCACTCATGGTTATGGCAGCACTGCATAATTCTCTTACTGTC
ATGCCATCCGTAAGATGCTTTTCTGTGACTGGTGAGTACTCAACCAAGTCATTCTGAGAATAGTGTATGC
GGCGACCGAGTTGCTCTTGCCCGGCGTCAACACGGGATAATACCGCGCCACATAGCAGAACTTTAAAAGT
GCTCATCATTGGAAAACGTTCTTCGGGGCGAAAACTCTCAAGGATCTTACCGCTGTTGAGATCCAGTTCG
ATGTAACCCACTCGTGCACCCAACTGATCTTCAGCATCTTTTACTTTCACCAGCGTTTCTGGGTGAGCAA
AAACAGGAAGGCAAAATGCCGCAAAAAAGGGAATAAGGGCGACACGGAAATGTTGAATACTCATACTCTT
CCTTTTTCAATATTATTGAAGCATTTATCAGGGTTATTGTCTCATGAGCGGATACATATTTGAATGTATT
TAGAAAAATAAACAAATAGGGGTTCCGCGCACATTTCCCCGAAAAGTGCCACCTGACGTCTAAGAAACCA
TTATTATCATGACAT
