>Addgene plasmid #91508 | pHH0103_CD2AP-3/3 | depositor partial sequence | sequence record 175996 | insert sequence
GGTACCGAATTCGGATCCGCGCGCTGGAATACTGCCGTACCCTGTTTGCCTATGAAGGTACGAACGAAGA
TGAACTGACCTTCAAAGAAGGTGAAATCATTCATCTGATTTCCAAAGAAACCGGTGAAGCTGGTTGGTGG
CGTGGTGAACTGAATGGTAAAGAAGGTGTTTTTCCGGATAACTTTGCCGTCCAGATTAACGCGGCCGCTA
GCTAAGTCGACGAGCTC
